Addgene plasmid #240535: pLenti-U6-epegRNA eBAR1-SV40-puro
Purpose: Lentiviral eBAR1 backbone plasmid to insert epegRNAs (tevopreq1) of interest with puromycin resistance. The cloning site is BsmBI.
Depositing lab: Wensheng Wei. Depositing organization: Peking University. Publication: Prime editor-based high-throughput screening reveals functional synonymous mutations in human cells. Niu X, Tang W, Liu Y, Mo B, Yu Y, Liu Y, Wei W. Nat Biotechnol. 2025 Jun 24. doi: 10.1038/s41587-025-02710-z. PubMed 40555761.
Backbone
  Vector backbone: pLenti
  Vector type: Mammalian Expression, Lentiviral, CRISPR
  Selectable markers: Puromycin
Growth in bacteria
  Bacterial resistance: Chloramphenicol and Ampicillin, 25 & 100 μg/mL
  Growth temperature: 37°C
  Growth strain: ccdB Survival
  Copy number: High Copy
Gene/Insert
  Gene/Insert name: epegRNA-eBAR1
Terms and licenses: Academic/Nonprofit Terms; Industry Terms: Not Available to Industry
Depositor comments: Please visit https://doi.org/10.1101/2024.06.16.599253 for the bioRxiv preprint.
How to cite: pLenti-U6-epegRNA eBAR1-SV40-puro was a gift from Wensheng Wei (Addgene plasmid # 240535 ; http://n2t.net/addgene:240535 ; RRID:Addgene_240535)
