[The description below was written by a language model from this plasmid's Addgene catalogue record and pLannotate feature annotations shown in this document.]
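Description:
pLenti-U6-epegRNA eBAR1-SV40-puro is a 9.7 kb HIV-1-based lentiviral backbone for cloning engineered prime editing guide RNAs (epegRNAs carrying the tevopreQ1 3′ stabilising motif) and delivering them to mammalian cells. It is an empty "destination" vector rather than a finished guide construct. A human U6 RNA polymerase III promoter is followed by a stuffer cassette, which is removed by BsmBI digestion when an epegRNA of interest is inserted. The stuffer is a Gateway-style block flanked by attR1 and attR2 that holds the ccdB toxin gene and a chloramphenicol acetyltransferase gene with its cat promoter. This is why the uncut plasmid is maintained in a ccdB-tolerant strain under chloramphenicol plus ampicillin. Loss of ccdB on successful cloning counter-selects against parental vector in ordinary strains. A Streptococcus pyogenes tracrRNA-derived scaffold fragment lies just downstream of the stuffer. "eBAR1" names this particular backbone variant and insert, but the record does not explain the term and the feature table does not annotate it as a distinct element.

The viral portion comprises a CMV enhancer/promoter fused to a truncated 5′ LTR for Tat-independent genomic RNA production, the Ψ packaging signal with a gag fragment, RRE, cPPT/CTS, WPRE and a truncated 3′ LTR. Packaging functions must be supplied in trans. Downstream of the guide cassette and a single loxP site, an SV40 early promoter drives puromycin N-acetyltransferase for selection of transduced cells. Bacterial propagation relies on a high-copy ColE1/pUC origin and AmpR. The associated work used such vectors for pooled, prime editor-based high-throughput screening of functional synonymous mutations in human cells. The prime editor itself is not encoded here.
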