Features (pLannotate 1.2.2; 31 found; start..end, strand, type, name):
     31..83      -  misc_feature   bom (fragment): basis of mobility region from pBR322
    238..617     +  enhancer       CMV enhancer: human cytomegalovirus immediate early enhancer
    618..817     +  promoter       CMV promoter: human cytomegalovirus (CMV) immediate early promoter
    835..1015    +  LTR            5' LTR (truncated): truncated 5' long terminal repeat (LTR) from HIV-1
   1062..1187    +  misc_feature   HIV-1 Ψ: packaging signal of human immunodeficiency virus type 1
   1171..1509    +  CDS            HIV-1 gag (fragment): gag protein from human immunodeficiency virus 1; gag
   1684..1917    +  misc_feature   RRE: The Rev response element (RRE) of HIV-1 allows for Rev-dependent mRNA export from the nucleus to the cytoplasm.
   2294..2394    +  CDS            Rev (fragment): human immunodeficiency virus 1 (HIV-1) Rev protein; rev; enhances nuclear export of unspliced and incompletely spliced viral mRNAs
   2444..2561    +  misc_feature   cPPT/CTS: central polypurine tract and central termination sequence of HIV-1
   2641..2881    +  promoter       U6 promoter: RNA polymerase III promoter for human U6 snRNA
   2913..2931    +  promoter       T7 promoter: promoter for bacteriophage T7 RNA polymerase
   2961..3085    +  protein_bind   attR1: mutant version of attR; recombination site for the Gateway® LR reaction LR Clonase™
   3321..3473    -  CDS            dpnD (fragment): DPND_STRPN - Protein predicted: Swiss-Prot protein existence level 4. From Streptococcus pneumoniae serotype 4 (strain ATCC BAA-334 / TIGR4).
   3517..3819    -  CDS            ccdB: CCDB_ECOLI - Also known as G, letB, letD. Experimental evidence at protein level: Swiss-Prot protein existence level 1. Toxic component of a type II toxin-antitoxin (TA) system, functioning in plasmid maintainence. Responsible for the post- segregational killing (PSK) of plasmid-free cells, also referred to as a plasmid addiction system. Half-life of over 2 hours. Cell killing by CcdB is accompanied by filamentation, defects in chromosome and plasmid segregation, defects in cell division, formation of anucleate cells, decreased DNA synthesis and plasmid loss. Interferes with the activity of DN
   3824..3982    -  CDS            ccdA (fragment): CCDA_ECO57 - Also known as H, letA. Experimental evidence at protein level: Swiss-Prot protein existence level 1. Antitoxin component of a type II toxin-antitoxin (TA) system which inhibits the post-segregational killing (PSK) of plasmid-free cells, also referred to as a plasmid addiction system. Binds to and blocks the activity of CcdB; will also remove bound CcdB protein from the CcdB-GyrA complex by forming a CcdA-CcdB complex, a process termed rejuvenation. Functions as a transcriptional corepressor for the ccdAB operon, repression also requires CcdB (By similarity). From Escherichia coli
   4164..4822    -  CDS            CmR: chloramphenicol acetyltransferase; cat; confers resistance to chloramphenicol
   4823..4925    -  promoter       cat promoter: promoter of the E. coli cat gene encoding chloramphenicol acetyltransferase
   5103..5227    -  protein_bind   attR2: mutant version of attR; recombination site for the Gateway® LR reaction LR Clonase™
   5285..5351    +  misc_RNA       tracrRNA (fragment): trans-activating CRISPR RNA for the Streptococcus pyogenes CRISPR/Cas9 system
   5416..5441    -  misc_feature   MCS (fragment): pBluescript multiple cloning site
   5476..5509    +  protein_bind   loxP: Cre-mediated recombination occurs in the 8-bp core sequence (GCATACAT). Cre recombinase
   5565..5894    +  promoter       SV40 promoter: SV40 enhancer and early promoter
   5901..6500    +  CDS            PuroR (fragment): puromycin N-acetyltransferase; pac from Streptomyces; confers resistance to puromycin
   6533..6556    +  misc_feature   MCS (fragment): pBluescript multiple cloning site
   6556..7144    +  misc_feature   WPRE: woodchuck hepatitis virus posttranscriptional regulatory element
   7145..7164    +  misc_feature   MCS (fragment): pBluescript multiple cloning site
   7166..7666    +  CDS            nef (fragment): NEF_HV1LA - Experimental evidence at protein level: Swiss-Prot protein existence level 1. Extracellular Nef protein targets CD4(+) T-lymphocytes for apoptosis by interacting with CXCR4 surface receptors. From Human immunodeficiency virus type 1 group M subtype B (isolate Lai) (HIV-1).
   7673..7853    +  LTR            5' LTR (truncated): truncated 5' long terminal repeat (LTR) from HIV-1
   7915..8503    -  rep_origin     ori: high-copy-number ColE1/pMB1/pBR322/pUC origin of replication
   8674..9534    -  CDS            AmpR: β-lactamase; bla; confers resistance to ampicillin, carbenicillin, and related antibiotics
   9535..9639    -  promoter       AmpR promoter: bla
>Addgene plasmid #240535 | pLenti-U6-epegRNA eBAR1-SV40-puro | addgene full sequence | sequence record 486123 | Addgene NGS Result
GTCGACGGATCGGGAGATCTCCCGATCCCCTATGGTGCACTCTCAGTACAATCTGCTCTGATGCCGCATA
GTTAAGCCAGTATCTGCTCCCTGCTTGTGTGTTGGAGGTCGCTGAGTAGTGCGCGAGCAAAATTTAAGCT
ACAACAAGGCAAGGCTTGACCGACAATTGCATGAAGAATCTGCTTAGGGTTAGGCGTTTTGCGCTGCTTC
GCGATGTACGGGCCAGATATACGCGTTGACATTGATTATTGACTAGTTATTAATAGTAATCAATTACGGG
GTCATTAGTTCATAGCCCATATATGGAGTTCCGCGTTACATAACTTACGGTAAATGGCCCGCCTGGCTGA
CCGCCCAACGACCCCCGCCCATTGACGTCAATAATGACGTATGTTCCCATAGTAACGCCAATAGGGACTT
TCCATTGACGTCAATGGGTGGAGTATTTACGGTAAACTGCCCACTTGGCAGTACATCAAGTGTATCATAT
GCCAAGTACGCCCCCTATTGACGTCAATGACGGTAAATGGCCCGCCTGGCATTATGCCCAGTACATGACC
TTATGGGACTTTCCTACTTGGCAGTACATCTACGTATTAGTCATCGCTATTACCATGGTGATGCGGTTTT
GGCAGTACATCAATGGGCGTGGATAGCGGTTTGACTCACGGGGATTTCCAAGTCTCCACCCCATTGACGT
CAATGGGAGTTTGTTTTGGCACCAAAATCAACGGGACTTTCCAAAATGTCGTAACAACTCCGCCCCATTG
ACGCAAATGGGCGGTAGGCGTGTACGGTGGGAGGTCTATATAAGCAGCGCGTTTTGCCTGTACTGGGTCT
CTCTGGTTAGACCAGATCTGAGCCTGGGAGCTCTCTGGCTAACTAGGGAACCCACTGCTTAAGCCTCAAT
AAAGCTTGCCTTGAGTGCTTCAAGTAGTGTGTGCCCGTCTGTTGTGTGACTCTGGTAACTAGAGATCCCT
CAGACCCTTTTAGTCAGTGTGGAAAATCTCTAGCAGTGGCGCCCGAACAGGGACTTGAAAGCGAAAGGGA
AACCAGAGGAGCTCTCTCGACGCAGGACTCGGCTTGCTGAAGCGCGCACGGCAAGAGGCGAGGGGCGGCG
ACTGGTGAGTACGCCAAAAATTTTGACTAGCGGAGGCTAGAAGGAGAGAGATGGGTGCGAGAGCGTCAGT
ATTAAGCGGGGGAGAATTAGATCGCGATGGGAAAAAATTCGGTTAAGGCCAGGGGGAAAGAAAAAATATA
AATTAAAACATATAGTATGGGCAAGCAGGGAGCTAGAACGATTCGCAGTTAATCCTGGCCTGTTAGAAAC
ATCAGAAGGCTGTAGACAAATACTGGGACAGCTACAACCATCCCTTCAGACAGGATCAGAAGAACTTAGA
TCATTATATAATACAGTAGCAACCCTCTATTGTGTGCATCAAAGGATAGAGATAAAAGACACCAAGGAAG
CTTTAGACAAGATAGAGGAAGAGCAAAACAAAAGTAAGACCACCGCACAGCAAGCGGCCGGCCGCTGATC
TTCAGACCTGGAGGAGGAGATATGAGGGACAATTGGAGAAGTGAATTATATAAATATAAAGTAGTAAAAA
TTGAACCATTAGGAGTAGCACCCACCAAGGCAAAGAGAAGAGTGGTGCAGAGAGAAAAAAGAGCAGTGGG
AATAGGAGCTTTGTTCCTTGGGTTCTTGGGAGCAGCAGGAAGCACTATGGGCGCAGCGTCAATGACGCTG
ACGGTACAGGCCAGACAATTATTGTCTGGTATAGTGCAGCAGCAGAACAATTTGCTGAGGGCTATTGAGG
CGCAACAGCATCTGTTGCAACTCACAGTCTGGGGCATCAAGCAGCTCCAGGCAAGAATCCTGGCTGTGGA
AAGATACCTAAAGGATCAACAGCTCCTGGGGATTTGGGGTTGCTCTGGAAAACTCATTTGCACCACTGCT
GTGCCTTGGAATGCTAGTTGGAGTAATAAATCTCTGGAACAGATTTGGAATCACACGACCTGGATGGAGT
GGGACAGAGAAATTAACAATTACACAAGCTTAATACACTCCTTAATTGAAGAATCGCAAAACCAGCAAGA
AAAGAATGAACAAGAATTATTGGAATTAGATAAATGGGCAAGTTTGTGGAATTGGTTTAACATAACAAAT
TGGCTGTGGTATATAAAATTATTCATAATGATAGTAGGAGGCTTGGTAGGTTTAAGAATAGTTTTTGCTG
TACTTTCTATAGTGAATAGAGTTAGGCAGGGATATTCACCATTATCGTTTCAGACCCACCTCCCAACCCC
GAGGGGACCCGACAGGCCCGAAGGAATAGAAGAAGAAGGTGGAGAGAGAGACAGAGACAGATCCATTCGA
TTAGTGAACGGATCGGCACTGCGTGCGCCAATTCTGCAGACAAATGGCAGTATTCATCCACAATTTTAAA
AGAAAAGGGGGGATTGGGGGGTACAGTGCAGGGGAAAGAATAGTAGACATAATAGCAACAGACATACAAA
CTAAAGAATTACAAAAACAAATTACAAAAATTCAAAATTTTCGGGTTTATTACAGGGACAGCAGAGATCC
AGTTTGGTTAGTACCGGGCCCGCTCTAGAGGTACCAAGGTCTGGCAGGAAGAGGGCCTATTTCCCATGAT
TCCTTCATATTTGCATATACGATACAAGGCTGTTAGAGAGATAATTAGAATTAATTTGACTGTAAACACA
AAGATATTAGTACAAAATACGTGACGTAGAAAGTAATAATTTCTTGGGTAGTTTGCAGTTTTAAAATTAT
GTTTTAAAATGGACTATCATATGCTTACCGTAACTTGAAAGTATTTCGATTTCTTGGCTTTATATATCTT
GTGGAAAGGACGAAACACCGAGAGACGCTGGCTTATCGAAATTAATACGACTCACTATAGGGAGACCCAA
GCTGGCTAGTTAAGCTATCAACAAGTTTGTACAAAAAAGCTGAACGAGAAACGTAAAATGATATAAATAT
CAATATATTAAATTAGATTTTGCATAAAAAACAGACTACATAATACTGTAAAACACAACATATCCAGTCA
CTATGAATCAACTACTTAGATGGTATTAGTGACCTGTAGTCGACCGACAGCCTTCCAAATGTTCTTCGGG
TGATGCTGCCAACTTAGTCGACCGACAGCCTTCCAAATGTTCTTCTCAAACGGAATCGTCGTATCCAGCC
TACTCGCTATTGTCCTCAATGCCGTATTAAATCATAAAAAGAAATAAGAAAAAGAGGTGCGAGCCTCTTT
TTTGTGTGACAAAATAAAAACATCTACCTATTCATATACGCTAGTGTCATAGTCCTGAAAATCATCTGCA
TCAAGAACAATTTCACAACTCTTATACTTTTCTCTTACAAGTCGTTCGGCTTCATCTGGATTTTCAGCCT
CTATACTTACTAAACGTGATAAAGTTTCTGTAATTTCTACTGTATCGACCTGCAGACTGGCTGTGTATAA
GGGAGCCTGACATTTATATTCCCCAGAACATCAGGTTAATGGCGTTTTTGATGTCATTTTCGCGGTGGCT
GAGATCAGCCACTTCTTCCCCGATAACGGAGACCGGCACACTGGCCATATCGGTGGTCATCATGCGCCAG
CTTTCATCCCCGATATGCACCACCGGGTAAAGTTCACGGGAGACTTTATCTGACAGCAGACGTGCACTGG
CCAGGGGGATCACCATCCGTCGCCCGGGCGTGTCAATAATATCACTCTGTACATCCACAAACAGACGATA
ACGGCTCTCTCTTTTATAGGTGTAAACCTTAAACTGCATTTCACCAGCCCCTGTTCTCGTCAGCAAAAGA
GCCGTTCATTTCAATAAACCGGGCGACCTCAGCCATCCCTTCCTGATTTTCCGCTTTCCAGCGTTCGGCA
CGCAGACGACGGGCTTCATTCTGCATGGTTGTGCTTACCAGACCGGAGATATTGACATCATATATGCCTT
GAGCAACTGATAGCTGTCGCTGTCAACTGTCACTGTAATACGCTGCTTCATAGCATACCTCTTTTTGACA
TACTTCGGGTATACATATCAGTATATATTCTTATACCGCAAAAATCAGCGCGCAAATACGCATACTGTTA
TCTGGCTTTTAGTAAGCCGGATCCACGCGGCGTTTACGCCCCCCCTGCCACTCATCGCAGTACTGTTGTA
ATTCATTAAGCATTCTGCCGACATGGAAGCCATCACAAACGGCATGATGAACCTGAATCGCCAGCGGCAT
CAGCACCTTGTCGCCTTGCGTATAATATTTGCCCATGGTGAAAACGGGGGCGAAGAAGTTGTCCATATTG
GCCACGTTTAAATCAAAACTGGTGAAACTCACCCAGGGATTGGCTGAGACGAAAAACATATTCTCAATAA
ACCCTTTAGGGAAATAGGCCAGGTTTTCACCGTAACACGCCACATCTTGCGAATATATGTGTAGAAACTG
CCGGAAATCGTCGTGGTATTCACTCCAGAGCGATGAAAACGTTTCAGTTTGCTCATGGAAAACGGTGTAA
CAAGGGTGAACACTATCCCATATCACCAGCTCACCGTCTTTCATTGCCATACGGAATTCCGGATGAGCAT
TCATCAGGCGGGCAAGAATGTGAATAAAGGCCGGATAAAACTTGTGCTTATTTTTCTTTACGGTCTTTAA
AAAGGCCGTAATATCCAGCTGAACGGTCTGGTTATAGGTACATTGAGCAACTGACTGAAATGCCTCAAAA
TGTTCTTTACGATGCCATTGGGATATATCAACGGTGGTATATCCAGTGATTTTTTTCTCCATTTTAGCTT
CCTTAGCTCCTGAAAATCTCGATAACTCAAAAAATACGCCCGGTAGTGATCTTATTTCATTATGGTGAAA
GTTGGAACCTCTTACGTGCCGATCAACGTCTCATTTTCGCCAAAAGTTGGCCCAGGGCTTCCCGGTATCA
ACAGGGACACCAGGATTTATTTATTCTGCGAAGTGATCTTCCGTCACAGGTATTTATTCGGCGCAAAGTG
CGTCGGGTGATGCTGCCAACTTAGTCGACTACAGGTCACTAATACCATCTAAGTAGTTGATTCATAGTGA
CTGGATATGTTGTGTTTTACAGTATTATGTAGTCTGTTTTTTATGCAAAATCTAATTTAATATATTGATA
TTTATATCATTTTACGTTTCTCGTTCAGCTTTCTTGTACAAAGTGGTTGATCTAGAGGGCCCGCGGTTCG
AACGTCTCTGTTTAAGAGCTATGCTGGACTCGCTAACAGCATAGCAAGTTTAAATAAGGCTAGTCCGTTA
TCAACTTGAAAAAGTGGCACCGAGTCGGTGCTTTTTTTTCCGTCTCTCGCGGTTCTATCTAGTTACGCGT
TAAACCAACTAGAATTTTTTTCACTCTCGAGGTCGACGGTATCGATAAGCTCGCTTCACGAGATTCCAGC
AGGTCGAGGGACCTAATAACTTCGTATAGCATACATTATACGAAGTTATATTAAGGGTTCCAAGCTTAAG
CGGCCGCGTGGATAACCGTATTACCGCCATGCAGGTGTGTCAGTTAGGGTGTGGAAAGTCCCCAGGCTCC
CCAGCAGGCAGAAGTATGCAAAGCATGCATCTCAATTAGTCAGCAACCAGGTGTGGAAAGTCCCCAGGCT
CCCCAGCAGGCAGAAGTATGCAAAGCATGCATCTCAATTAGTCAGCAACCATAGTCCCGCCCCTAACTCC
GCCCATCCCGCCCCTAACTCCGCCCAGTTCCGCCCATTCTCCGCCCCATGGCTGACTAATTTTTTTTATT
TATGCAGAGGCCGAGGCCGCCTCGGCCTCTGAGCTATTCCAGAAGTAGTGAGGAGGCTTTTTTGGAGGCC
TAGGCTTTTGCAAAGCTAGCATGACCGAGTACAAGCCCACGGTGCGCCTCGCCACCCGCGACGACGTCCC
CAGGGCCGTACGCACCCTCGCCGCCGCGTTCGCCGACTACCCCGCCACGCGCCACACCGTCGATCCGGAC
CGCCACATCGAGCGGGTCACCGAGCTGCAAGAACTCTTCCTCACGCGCGTCGGGCTCGACATCGGCAAGG
TGTGGGTCGCGGACGACGGCGCCGCGGTGGCGGTCTGGACCACGCCGGAGAGCGTCGAAGCGGGGGCGGT
GTTCGCCGAGATCGGCCCGCGCATGGCCGAGTTGAGCGGTTCCCGGCTGGCCGCGCAGCAACAGATGGAA
GGCCTCCTGGCGCCGCACCGGCCCAAGGAGCCCGCGTGGTTCCTGGCCACCGTCGGAGTCTCGCCCGACC
ACCAGGGCAAGGGTCTGGGCAGCGCCGTCGTGCTCCCCGGAGTGGAGGCGGCCGAGCGCGCCGGGGTGCC
CGCCTTCCTGGAGACCTCCGCGCCCCGCAACCTCCCCTTCTACGAGCGGCTCGGCTTCACCGTCACCGCC
GACGTCGAGGTGCCCGAAGGACCGCGCACCTGGTGCATGACCCGCAAGCCCGGTGCCTGAACATGTTTAA
GGGTTCCGGTTCCACTAGGTACAATTCGATATCAAGCTTATCGATAATCAACCTCTGGATTACAAAATTT
GTGAAAGATTGACTGGTATTCTTAACTATGTTGCTCCTTTTACGCTATGTGGATACGCTGCTTTAATGCC
TTTGTATCATGCTATTGCTTCCCGTATGGCTTTCATTTTCTCCTCCTTGTATAAATCCTGGTTGCTGTCT
CTTTATGAGGAGTTGTGGCCCGTTGTCAGGCAACGTGGCGTGGTGTGCACTGTGTTTGCTGACGCAACCC
CCACTGGTTGGGGCATTGCCACCACCTGTCAGCTCCTTTCCGGGACTTTCGCTTTCCCCCTCCCTATTGC
CACGGCGGAACTCATCGCCGCCTGCCTTGCCCGCTGCTGGACAGGGGCTCGGCTGTTGGGCACTGACAAT
TCCGTGGTGTTGTCGGGGAAATCATCGTCCTTTCCTTGGCTGCTCGCCTGTGTTGCCACCTGGATTCTGC
GCGGGACGTCCTTCTGCTACGTCCCTTCGGCCCTCAATCCAGCGGACCTTCCTTCCCGCGGCCTGCTGCC
GGCTCTGCGGCCTCTTCCGCGTCTTCGCCTTCGCCCTCAGACGAGTCGGATCTCCCTTTGGGCCGCCTCC
CCGCATCGATACCGTCGACCTCGATCGAGACCTAGAAAAACATGGAGCAATCACAAGTAGCAATACAGCA
GCTACCAATGCTGATTGTGCCTGGCTAGAAGCACAAGAGGAGGAGGAGGTGGGTTTTCCAGTCACACCTC
AGGTACCTTTAAGACCAATGACTTACAAGGCAGCTGTAGATCTTAGCCACTTTTTAAAAGAAAAGGGGGG
ACTGGAAGGGCTAATTCACTCCCAACGAAGACAAGATATCCTTGATCTGTGGATCTACCACACACAAGGC
TACTTCCCTGATTGGCAGAACTACACACCAGGGCCAGGGATCAGATATCCACTGACCTTTGGATGGTGCT
ACAAGCTAGTACCAGTTGAGCAAGAGAAGGTAGAAGAAGCCAATGAAGGAGAGAACACCCGCTTGTTACA
CCCTGTGAGCCTGCATGGGATGGATGACCCGGAGAGAGAAGTATTAGAGTGGAGGTTTGACAGCCGCCTA
GCATTTCATCACATGGCCCGAGAGCTGCATCCGGACTGTACTGGGTCTCTCTGGTTAGACCAGATCTGAG
CCTGGGAGCTCTCTGGCTAACTAGGGAACCCACTGCTTAAGCCTCAATAAAGCTTGCCTTGAGTGCTTCA
AGTAGTGTGTGCCCGTCTGTTGTGTGACTCTGGTAACTAGAGATCCCTCAGACCCTTTTAGTCAGTGTGG
AAAATCTCTAGCAGCATGTGAGCAAAAGGCCAGCAAAAGGCCAGGAACCGTAAAAAGGCCGCGTTGCTGG
CGTTTTTCCATAGGCTCCGCCCCCCTGACGAGCATCACAAAAATCGACGCTCAAGTCAGAGGTGGCGAAA
CCCGACAGGACTATAAAGATACCAGGCGTTTCCCCCTGGAAGCTCCCTCGTGCGCTCTCCTGTTCCGACC
CTGCCGCTTACCGGATACCTGTCCGCCTTTCTCCCTTCGGGAAGCGTGGCGCTTTCTCATAGCTCACGCT
GTAGGTATCTCAGTTCGGTGTAGGTCGTTCGCTCCAAGCTGGGCTGTGTGCACGAACCCCCCGTTCAGCC
CGACCGCTGCGCCTTATCCGGTAACTATCGTCTTGAGTCCAACCCGGTAAGACACGACTTATCGCCACTG
GCAGCAGCCACTGGTAACAGGATTAGCAGAGCGAGGTATGTAGGCGGTGCTACAGAGTTCTTGAAGTGGT
GGCCTAACTACGGCTACACTAGAAGAACAGTATTTGGTATCTGCGCTCTGCTGAAGCCAGTTACCTTCGG
AAAAAGAGTTGGTAGCTCTTGATCCGGCAAACAAACCACCGCTGGTAGCGGTGGTTTTTTTGTTTGCAAG
CAGCAGATTACGCGCAGAAAAAAAGGATCTCAAGAAGATCCTTTGATCTTTTCTACGGGGTCTGACGCTC
AGTGGAACGAAAACTCACGTTAAGGGATTTTGGTCATGAGATTATCAAAAAGGATCTTCACCTAGATCCT
TTTAAATTAAAAATGAAGTTTTAAATCAATCTAAAGTATATATGAGTAAACTTGGTCTGACAGTTACCAA
TGCTTAATCAGTGAGGCACCTATCTCAGCGATCTGTCTATTTCGTTCATCCATAGTTGCCTGACTCCCCG
TCGTGTAGATAACTACGATACGGGAGGGCTTACCATCTGGCCCCAGTGCTGCAATGATACCGCGAGACCC
ACGCTCACCGGCTCCAGATTTATCAGCAATAAACCAGCCAGCCGGAAGGGCCGAGCGCAGAAGTGGTCCT
GCAACTTTATCCGCCTCCATCCAGTCTATTAATTGTTGCCGGGAAGCTAGAGTAAGTAGTTCGCCAGTTA
ATAGTTTGCGCAACGTTGTTGCCATTGCTACAGGCATCGTGGTGTCACGCTCGTCGTTTGGTATGGCTTC
ATTCAGCTCCGGTTCCCAACGATCAAGGCGAGTTACATGATCCCCCATGTTGTGCAAAAAAGCGGTTAGC
TCCTTCGGTCCTCCGATCGTTGTCAGAAGTAAGTTGGCCGCAGTGTTATCACTCATGGTTATGGCAGCAC
TGCATAATTCTCTTACTGTCATGCCATCCGTAAGATGCTTTTCTGTGACTGGTGAGTACTCAACCAAGTC
ATTCTGAGAATAGTGTATGCGGCGACCGAGTTGCTCTTGCCCGGCGTCAATACGGGATAATACCGCGCCA
CATAGCAGAACTTTAAAAGTGCTCATCATTGGAAAACGTTCTTCGGGGCGAAAACTCTCAAGGATCTTAC
CGCTGTTGAGATCCAGTTCGATGTAACCCACTCGTGCACCCAACTGATCTTCAGCATCTTTTACTTTCAC
CAGCGTTTCTGGGTGAGCAAAAACAGGAAGGCAAAATGCCGCAAAAAAGGGAATAAGGGCGACACGGAAA
TGTTGAATACTCATACTCTTCCTTTTTCAATATTATTGAAGCATTTATCAGGGTTATTGTCTCATGAGCG
GATACATATTTGAATGTATTTAGAAAAATAAACAAATAGGGGTTCCGCGCACATTTCCCCGAAAAGTGCC
ACCTGAC
